>Addgene plasmid #234411 | pDisplay-GRAB-HaloDAmut-IRES-EGFP-CAAX | addgene full sequence | sequence record 474216 | Addgene NGS Result
GCGCGCGTTGACATTGATTATTGACTAGTTATTAATAGTAATCAATTACGGGGTCATTAGTTCATAGCCC
ATATATGGAGTTCCGCGTTACATAACTTACGGTAAATGGCCCGCCTGGCTGACCGCCCAACGACCCCTGC
CCATTGACGTCAATAATGACGTATGTTCCCATAGTAACGCCAATAGGGACTTTCCATTGACGTCAATGGG
TGGAGTATTTACGGTAAACTGCCCACTTGGCAGTACATCAAGTGTATCATATGCCAAGTACGCCCCCTAT
TGACGTCAATGACGGTAAATGGCCCGCCTGGCATTATGCCCAGTACATGACCTTATGGGACTTTCCTACT
TGGCAGTACATCTACGTATTAGTCATCGCTATTACCATGGTGATGCGGTTTTGGCAGTACATCAATGGGC
GTGGATAGCGGTTTGACTCACGGGGATTTCCAAGTCTCCACCCCATTGACGTCAATGGGAGTTTGTTTTG
GCACCAAAATCAACGGGACTTTCCAAAATGTCGTAACAACTCCGCCCCATTGACGCAAATGGGCGGTAGG
CGTGTACGGTGGGAGGTCTATATAAGCAGAGCTCTCTGGCTAACTAGAGAACCCACTGCTTACTGGCTTA
TCGAAATTAATACGACTCACTATAGGGAGACCCAAGCTTGGTACCGAGCTCGGATCCACTAGTAACGGCC
GCCAGTGTGCTGGAATTCGGCTTGGGGATATCCACCATGGAGACAGACACACTCCTGCTATGGGTACTGC
TGCTCTGGGTTCCAGGTTCCACTGGTGACACAAGTTTGTACAAAAAAGTTGGCACCACCGGTAGGACTCT
GAACACCTCTGCCATGGACGGGACTGGGCTGGTGGTGGAGAGGGACTTCTCTGTTCGTATCCTCACTGCC
TGTTTCCTGTCGCTGCTCATCCTGTCCACGCTCCTGGGGAACACGCTGGTCTGTGCTGCCGTTATCAGGT
TCCGACACCTGCGGTCCAAGGTGACCAACTTCTTTGTCATCTCCTTGGCTGTGTCAGATCTCTTGGTGGC
CGTCCTGGTCATGCCCTGGAAGGCAGTGGCTGAGATTGCTGGCTTCTGGCCCTTTGGGTCCTTCTGTAAC
ATCTGGGTGGCCTTTGACATCATGTGCTCCACTGCATCCATCCTCAACCTCTGTGTGATCAGCGTGGACA
GGTATTGGGCTATCTCCAGCCCTTTCAGGTATGAGAGAAAGATGACCCCCAAGGCAGCCTTCATCCTGAT
CAGTGTGGCATGGACCTTGTCTGTACTCATCTCCTTCATCCCAGTGCAGCTCAGCTGGCACAAGGCAAAA
CCCACAAGCCCCTCTGATGGAAATGCCACTTCCCTGGCTGAGACCATAGACAACTGTGACTCCAGCCTCA
GCAGGACATATGCCATCTCAGCCTCTGTAATACCCTTTTACATCCCTGTGGCCATCATGATTGTCTGCTA
CACCAGGATCTACAGGATTGCCAAGCGTCGCACCCGCGTGCCACCCAGCCGCCGGGGTCCGGACGCCGTC
GCCGCGCCGCCGGGGGGCACCGAGCGCAGGCCCAACGGTATGTACTTGCCAGAGATGTGCCGTGAGACCT
TCCAGGCCTACCGCACCACCGACGTCGGCCGCAAGCTGATCATCACCAAGAACGTTTTTATCGAGGGTAC
GCTGCCGATGGGTGTCGTCCGCCCGCTGACTGAAGTCGAGATGGACCATTACCGCGAGCCGTTCCTGAAT
CCTGTTGACCGCGAGCCACTGTGGCGCTTCCCAAACGAGCTGCCAATCGCCGGTGAGCCAGCGAACATCG
TCGCGCTGGTCGAAGAATACATGGACTGGCTGCACCAGTCCCCTGTCCCGAAGCTGCTGTTCTGGGGCAC
CCCAGGCGTTCTGATCCCACCGGCCGAAGCCGCTCGCCTGGCCAAAAGCCTGCCTAACTGCAAGGCTGTG
GACATCGGCCCGGGTCTGAATCTGCTGCAAGAAGACAACCCGGACCTGATCGGCAGCGAGATCGCGCGCT
GGCTGTCGACGCTCGAGATTTCCGGCGGAGGAACAGGTGGTTCTGGTGGAACAGGGGGTAGCGGAGGTAC
AGGAGGAAGTATGGCGGAGATCGGAACTGGATTCCCGTTTGATCCGCATTATGTGGAAGTTCTGGGAGAG
CGCATGCATTATGTGGACGTTGGTCCTCGTGATGGGACACCAGTGCTGTTCCTTCACGGCAATCCGACAT
CGTCGTACGTGTGGCGTAATATCATCCCGCACGTTGCCCCCACGCACCGCTGCATTGCCCCTGACTTAAT
TGGTATGGGGAAAAGTGATAAGCCTGATCTGGGGTACTTCTTTGACGACCACGTACGCTTCATGGATGCT
TTTATTGAAGCATTGGGTTTGGAGGAAGTAGTTTTGGTGATCCATGATTGGGGTAGTGCTCTGGGGTTCC
ATTGGGCCAAGCGTAACCCAGAACGCGTGAAAGGAATTGCCTTTATGGAGTTCATCCGTCCGATTCCAAC
ATGGGACGACTGGCCTGAGTTTGCAAACTGGAAGACTCTGTCGGTGATCATGGGTGTGTTTGTGTGCTGT
TGGCTACCTTTCTTCATCTTGAACTGCATTCGGCCCTTCTGTGGGTCTGGGTGGACGCAGCCCTTCTGCA
TTGATTCCAACACCTTTGACGTGTTTGTGTGGTTTGGGTGGGCTAATTCATCCTTGAACCCCATCATTTA
TGCCTTTAATGCTGATTTTCGGAAGGCATTTTCAACCCTCTTAGGATGCTACAGACTTTGCCCTGCGACG
AATAATGCCATAGAGACGGTGAGTATCAATAACAATGGGGCCGCGATGTTTTCCAGCCATCATGAGCCAC
GAGGCTCCATCTCCAAGGAGTGCAATCTGGTTTACCTGATCCCACATGCTGTGGGCTCCTCTGAGGACCT
GAAAAAGGAGGAGGCAGCTGGCATCGCCAGACCCTTGGAGAAGCTGTCCCCAGCCCTATCGGTCATATTG
GACTATGACACTGACGTCTCTCTGGAGAAGATCCAACCCATCACACAAAACGGTCAGCACCCAACCTGAT
AAGCTAGCGCCCCTCTCCCTCCCCCCTAACGTTACTGGCCGAAGCCGCTTGGAATAAGGCCGGTGTGCGT
TTGTCTATATGTTATTTTCCACCATATTGCCGTCTTTTGGCAATGTGAGGGCCCGGAAACCTGGCCCTGT
CTTCTTGACGAGCATTCCTAGGGGTCTTTCCCCTCTCGCCAAAGGAATGCAAGGTCTGTTAAATGTCGTG
AAGGAAGCAGTTCCTCTGGAAGCTTCTTGAAGACAAACAACGTCTGTAGCGACCCTTTGCAGGCAGCGGA
ACCCCCCACCTGGCGACAGGTGCCTCTGCGGCCAAAGCCACGTGTATAAGATACACCTGCAAAGGCGGCA
CAACCCCAGTGCCACGTTGTGAGTTGGATAGTTGTGGAAAGAGTCAAATGGCTCTCCTCAAGCGTATTCA
ACAAGGGGCTGAAGGATGCCCAGAAGGTACCCCATTGTATGGGATCTGATCTGGGGCCTCGGTACACATG
CTTTACATGTGTTTAGTCGAGGTTAAAAAAACGTCTAGGCCCCCCGAACCACGGGGACGTGGTTTTCCTT
TGAAAAACACGATGATAATATGGCCACAACCATGGTGAGCAAGGGCGAGGAGCTGTTCACCGGGGTGGTG
CCCATCCTGGTCGAGCTGGACGGCGACGTAAACGGCCACAAGTTCAGCGTGTCCGGCGAGGGCGAGGGCG
ATGCCACCTACGGCAAGCTGACCCTGAAGTTCATCTGCACCACCGGCAAGCTGCCCGTGCCCTGGCCCAC
CCTCGTGACCACCCTGACCTACGGCGTGCAGTGCTTCAGCCGCTACCCCGACCACATGAAGCAGCACGAC
TTCTTCAAGTCCGCCATGCCCGAAGGCTACGTCCAGGAGCGCACCATCTTCTTCAAGGACGACGGCAACT
ACAAGACCCGCGCCGAGGTGAAGTTCGAGGGCGACACCCTGGTGAACCGCATCGAGCTGAAGGGCATCGA
CTTCAAGGAGGACGGCAACATCCTGGGGCACAAGCTGGAGTACAACTACAACAGCCACAACGTCTATATC
ATGGCCGACAAGCAGAAGAACGGCATCAAGGTGAACTTCAAGATCCGCCACAACATCGAGGACGGCAGCG
TGCAGCTCGCCGACCACTACCAGCAGAACACCCCCATCGGCGACGGCCCCGTGCTGCTGCCCGACAACCA
CTACCTGAGCACCCAGTCCGCCCTGAGCAAAGACCCCAACGAGAAGCGCGATCACATGGTCCTGCTGGAG
TTCGTGACCGCCGCCGGGATCACTCTCGGCATGGACGAGCTGTACAAGGATGGTAAAAAGAAGAAAAAGA
AGTCAAAGACAAAGTGTGTAATTATGTAAGTCGACGAACAAAAACTCATCTCAGAAGAGGATCTGAATGC
TGTGGGCCAGGACACGCAGGAGGTCATCGTGGTGCCACACTCCTTGCCCTTTAAGGTGGTGGTGATCTCA
GCCATCCTGGCCCTGGTGGTGCTCACCATCATCTCCCTTATCATCCTCATCATGCTTTGGCAGAAGAAGC
CACGTTAGGCGGCCGCTCGAGATCAGCCTCGACTGTGCCTTCTAGTTGCCAGCCATCTGTTGTTTGCCCC
TCCCCCGTGCCTTCCTTGACCCTGGAAGGTGCCACTCCCACTGTCCTTTCCTAATAAAATGAGGAAATTG
CATCGCATTGTCTGAGTAGGTGTCATTCTATTCTGGGGGGTGGGGTGGGGCAGGACAGCAAGGGGGAGGA
TTGGGAAGACAATAGCAGGCATGCTGGGGATGCGGTGGGCTCTATGGCTTCTGAGGCGGAAAGAACCAGT
GGCGGTAATACGGTTATCCACAGAATCGGGGGATAACGCAGGAAAGAACATGTGAGCAAAAGGCCAGCAA
AAGGCCAGGAACCGTAAAAAGGCCGCGTTGCTGGCGTTTTTCCATAGGCTCCGCCCCCCTGACGAGCATC
ACAAAAATCGACGCTCAAGTCAGAGGTGGCGAAACCCGACAGGACTATAAAGATACCAGGCGTTTCCCCC
TGGAAGCTCCCTCGTGCGCTCTCCTGTTCCGACCCTGCCGCTTACCGGATACCTGTCCGCCTTTCTCCCT
TCGGGAAGCGTGGCGCTTTCTCATAGCTCACGCTGTAGGTATCTCAGTTCGGTGTAGGTCGTTCGCTCCA
AGCTGGGCTGTGTGCACGAACCCCCCGTTCAGCCCGACCGCTGCGCCTTATCCGGTAACTATCGTCTTGA
GTCCAACCCGGTAAGACGCGACTTATCGCCACTGGCAGCAGCCACTGGTAACAGGATTAGCAGAGCGAGG
TATGTAGGCGGTGCTACAGAGTTCTTGAAGTGGTGGCCTAACTACGGCTACACTAGAAGAACAGTATTTG
GTATCTGCGCTCTGCTGAAGCCAGTTACCTTCGGAAAAAGAGTTGGTAGCTCTTGATCCGGCAAACAAAC
CACCGCTGGTAGCGGTGGTTTTTTTGTTTGCAAGCAGCAGATTACGCGCAGAAAAAAAGGATCTCAAGAA
GATCCTTTGATCTTTTCTACGGGGTCTGACGCTCAGTGGAACGAAAACTCACGTTAAGGGATTTTGGTCA
TGAGATTATCAAAAAGGATCTTCACCTAGATCCTTTTAAATTAAAAATGAAGTTTTAAATCAATCTAAAG
TATATATGAGTAACCTGAGGCTATGGCAGGGCCTGCCGCCCCGACGTTGGCTGCGAGCCCTGGGCCTTCA
CCCGAACTTGGGGGGTGGGGTGGGGAAAAGGAAGAAACGCGGGCGTATTGGCCCCAATGGGGTCTCGGTG
GGGTATCGACAGAGTGCCAGCCCTGGGACCGAACCCCGCGTTTATGAACAAACGACCCAACACCGTGCGT
TTTATTCTGTCTTTTTATTGCCGTCATAGCGCGGGTTCCTTCCGGTATTGTCTCCTTCCGTGTTTCAGTT
AGCCTCCCCCTAGGGTGGGCGAAGAACTCCAGCATGAGATCCCCGCGCTGGAGGATCATCCAGCCGGCGT
CCCGGAAAACGATTCCGAAGCCCAACCTTTCATAGAAGGCGGCGGTGGAATCGAAATCTCGTGATGGCAG
GTTGGGCGTCGCTTGGTCGGTCATTTCGAACCCCAGAGTCCCGCTCAGAAGAACTCGTCAAGAAGGCGAT
AGAAGGCGATGCGCTGCGAATCGGGAGCGGCGATACCGTAAAGCACGAGGAAGCGGTCAGCCCATTCGCC
GCCAAGCTCTTCAGCAATATCACGGGTAGCCAACGCTATGTCCTGATAGCGGTCCGCCACACCCAGCCGG
CCACAGTCGATGAATCCAGAAAAGCGGCCATTTTCCACCATGATATTCGGCAAGCAGGCATCGCCATGGG
TCACGACGAGATCCTCGCCGTCGGGCATGCTCGCCTTGAGCCTGGCGAACAGTTCGGCTGGCGCGAGCCC
CTGATGCTCTTCGTCCAGATCATCCTGATCGACAAGACCGGCTTCCATCCGAGTACGTGCTCGCTCGATG
CGATGTTTCGCTTGGTGGTCGAATGGGCAGGTAGCCGGATCAAGCGTATGCAGCCGCCGCATTGCATCAG
CCATGATGGATACTTTCTCGGCAGGAGCAAGGTGAGATGACAGGAGATCCTGCCCCGGCACTTCGCCCAA
TAGCAGCCAGTCCCTTCCCGCTTCAGTGACAACGTCGAGCACAGCTGCGCAAGGAACGCCCGTCGTGGCC
AGCCACGATAGCCGCGCTGCCTCGTCTTGCAGTTCATTCAGGGCACCGGACAGGTCGGTCTTGACAAAAA
GAACCGGGCGCCCCTGCGCTGACAGCCGGAACACGGCGGCATCAGAGCAGCCGATTGTCTGTTGTGCCCA
GTCATAGCCGAATAGCCTCTCCACCCAAGCGGCCGGAGAACCTGCGTGCAATCCATCTTGTTCAATCATG
CGAAACGATCCTCATCCTGTCTCTTGATCGATCTTTGCAAAAGCCTAGGCCTCCAAAAAAGCCTCCTCAC
TACTTCTGGAATAGCTCAGAGGCCGGGCCTCGGCCTCTGCATAAATAAAAAAAATTAGTCAGCCATGGGG
CGGAGAATGGGCGGAACTGGGCGGAGTTAGGGGCGGGATGGGCGGAGTTAGGGGCGGGACTATGGTTGCT
GACTAATTGAGATGCATGCTTTGCATACTTCTGCCTGCTGGGGAGCCTGGGGACTTTCCACACCTGGTTG
CTGACTAATTGAGATGCATGCTTTGCATACTTCTGCCTGCTGGGGAGCCTGGGGACTTTCCACACCCTAA
CTGACACACATTCCACAGCTGGTTCTTTCCGCCTCAGGACTCTTCCTTTTTCAATAAATCAATCTAAAGT
ATATATGAGTAAACTTGGTCTGACAGTTACCAATGCTTAATCAGTGAGGCACCTATCTCAGCGATCTGTC
TATTTCGTTCATCCATAGTTGCCTGACTCCCCGTCGTGTAGATAACTACGATACGGGAGGGCTTACCATC
TGGCCCCAGTGCTGCAATGATACCGCGAGACCCACGCTCACCGGCTCCAGATTTATCAGCAATAAACCAG
CCAGCCGGAAGGGCCGAGCGCAGAAGTGGTCCTGCAACTTTATCCGCCTCCATCCAGTCTATTAATTGTT
GCCGGGAAGCTAGAGTAAGTAGTTCGCCAGTTAATAGTTTGCGCAACGTTGTTGCCATTGCTACAGGCAT
CGTGGTGTCACGCTCGTCGTTTGGTATGGCTTCATTCAGCTCCGGTTCCCAACGATCAAGGCGAGTTACA
TGATCCCCCATGTTGTGCAAAAAAGCGGTTAGCTCCTTCGGTCCTCCGATCGTTGTCAGAAGTAAGTTGG
CCGCAGTGTTATCACTCATGGTTATGGCAGCACTGCATAATTCTCTTACTGTCATGCCATCCGTAAGATG
CTTTTCTGTGACTGGTGAGTACTCAACCAAGTCATTCTGAGAATAGTGTATGCGGCGACCGAGTTGCTCT
TGCCCGGCGTCAATACGGGATAATACCGCGCCACATAGCAGAACTTTAAAAGTGCTCATCATTGGAAAAC
GTTCTTCGGGGCGAAAACTCTCAAGGATCTTACCGCTGTTGAGATCCAGTTCGATGTAACCCACTCGTGC
ACCCAACTGATCTTCAGCATCTTTTACTTTCACCAGCGTTTCTGGGTGAGCAAAAACAGGAAGGCAAAAT
GCCGCAAAAAAGGGAATAAGGGCGACACGGAAATGTTGAATACTCATACTCTTCCTTTTTCAATATTATT
GAAGCATTTATCAGGGTTATTGTCTCATGAGCGGATACATATTTGAATGTATTTAGAAAAATAAACAAAT
AGGGGTTCCGCGCACATTTCCCCGAAAAGTGCCACCTG
[124 nt withheld, positions 8439-8562]
C
[91 nt withheld, positions 8564-8654]
A
[49 nt withheld, positions 8656-8704]
CCTTTGACGTTGGAGTCCACGTTCTTT
[37 nt withheld, positions 8732-8768]
ACCCTATCTCGGTCTATTCTTTTGATTTATAAGGGATTTTGCCGATTTCGGCCTATTGGTTAAAAAATGA
GCTGATTTAACAAAAATTTAACGCGAATTTTAACAAAATATTAACGCTTACAATTTAC
Features (pLannotate 1.2.2; 26 found; start..end, strand, type, name):
     10..389     +  enhancer       CMV enhancer: human cytomegalovirus immediate early enhancer
    390..593     +  promoter       CMV promoter: human cytomegalovirus (CMV) immediate early promoter
    589..622     +  LTR            5' LTR (truncated) (fragment): truncated 5' long terminal repeat (LTR) from HIV-1
    638..656     +  promoter       T7 promoter: promoter for bacteriophage T7 RNA polymerase
    737..799     +  sig_peptide    Igκ leader: leader sequence from mouse immunoglobulin κ light chain
    801..818     +  protein_bind   attB1 (fragment): mutant version of attB; core recombination site for the Gateway® BP reaction BP Clonase™
    950..1486    +  CDS            DRD1: DRD1_RABIT - Protein inferred from homology: Swiss-Prot protein existence level 3. Dopamine receptor whose activity is mediated by G proteins which activate adenylyl cyclase. From Oryctolagus cuniculus (Rabbit).
   1604..2056    +  CDS            HaloTag® (fragment): modified bacterial dehalogenase that forms covalent bonds with chloroalkane derivatives
   2111..2545    +  CDS            dhaA (fragment): DHAA_PSEPV - Experimental evidence at protein level: Swiss-Prot protein existence level 1. Catalyzes hydrolytic cleavage of carbon-halogen bonds in halogenated aliphatic compounds, leading to the formation of the corresponding primary alcohols, halide ions and protons. Has a broad substrate specificity, as it is able to dehalogenate mono- and di- chlorinated and brominated alkanes (up to at least C10), and the two isomers of 1,3-dichloropropene to 3-chloroallyl alcohol; the highest activity was found with 1,2-dibromoethane, while no activity was observed with the analog 1,2-dichloroethane. Fro
   2555..2785    +  CDS            HTR7 (fragment): 5HT7R_HUMAN - Experimental evidence at protein level: Swiss-Prot protein existence level 1. This is one of the several different receptors for 5- hydroxytryptamine (serotonin), a biogenic hormone that functions as a neurotransmitter, a hormone, and a mitogen. The activity of this receptor is mediated by G proteins that stimulate adenylate cyclase. From Homo sapiens (Human).
   3095..3671    +  misc_feature   IRES2: internal ribosome entry site (IRES) of the encephalomyocarditis virus (EMCV)
   3672..4388    +  CDS            EGFP: EGFP is a basic (constitutively fluorescent) green fluorescent protein published in 1996, derived from Aequorea victoria. It is reported to be a rapidly-maturing weak dimer with moderate acid sensitivity.
   4389..4439    +  CDS            K-Ras (fragment): human small GTPase proto-oncoprotein
   4479..4625    +  CDS            PDGFRβ TM domain: transmembrane domain from platelet derived growth factor receptor beta
   4653..4877    +  polyA_signal   bGH poly(A) signal: bovine growth hormone polyadenylation signal
   4881..4899    +  promoter       SV40 promoter (fragment): SV40 enhancer and early promoter
   5009..5597    -  rep_origin     ori: high-copy-number ColE1/pMB1/pBR322/pUC origin of replication
   5819..5835    +  polyA_signal   bGH poly(A) signal (fragment): bovine growth hormone polyadenylation signal
   5926..5973    -  polyA_signal   HSV TK poly(A) signal: herpes simplex virus thymidine kinase polyadenylation signal (Cole and Stacy, 1985)
   6032..6184    -  CDS            ble (fragment): BLE_KLEPN - Experimental evidence at protein level: Swiss-Prot protein existence level 1. Binding protein with a strong affinity to the bleomycin family of antibiotics. Binds to CL990; an antimitotic-antibiotic compound. From Klebsiella pneumoniae.
   6205..6999    -  CDS            NeoR/KanR: aminoglycoside phosphotransferase from Tn5; aph(3')-II (or nptII); confers resistance to neomycin, kanamycin, and G418 (Geneticin®)
   7034..7387    -  promoter       SV40 promoter: SV40 enhancer and early promoter
   7389..7406    -  promoter       AmpR promoter (fragment): bla
   7447..8307    -  CDS            AmpR: β-lactamase; bla; confers resistance to ampicillin, carbenicillin, and related antibiotics
   8308..8412    -  promoter       AmpR promoter: bla
   8439..8867    +  rep_origin     f1 ori (sequence partly withheld): f1 bacteriophage origin of replication; arrow indicates direction of (+) strand synthesis
