[The description below was written by a language model from this plasmid's Addgene catalogue record and pLannotate feature annotations shown in this document.]
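Description:
pDisplay-GRAB-HaloDAmut-IRES-EGFP-CAAX is a mammalian expression plasmid built on the Invitrogen pDisplay backbone, about 8.9 kb in the sequenced record. It is maintained in E. coli at high copy through a ColE1/pUC-type origin with ampicillin selection (β-lactamase). It also carries an f1 origin and an SV40 promoter-driven NeoR/KanR cassette with an HSV TK polyadenylation signal, which could in principle allow G418 selection of transfected mammalian cells.

The payload is a single bicistronic transcript driven by the CMV enhancer/promoter and terminated by the bGH poly(A) signal. The first cistron begins with the mouse Igκ leader from pDisplay, which directs the protein into the secretory pathway. It then encodes GRAB_HaloDAmut, a GPCR-activation-based chemigenetic dopamine sensor. The annotation detects D1 dopamine receptor homology, followed by two HaloTag/dehalogenase segments and then further GPCR-like sequence (matched automatically to HTR7). This pattern is consistent with a HaloTag-derived module inserted within the receptor scaffold, possibly in rearranged form, though the record does not describe the architecture explicitly. HaloTag covalently binds chloroalkane dye ligands, which supply the fluorescence readout. The record designates this "mut" version as a control sensor, but it does not state which mutations it carries. An EMCV IRES then drives translation of EGFP fused to a K-Ras-derived CAAX motif, which targets it to the plasma membrane as a marker of expression and membrane reference. A PDGFRβ transmembrane domain remnant from pDisplay lies downstream of the EGFP-CAAX coding region.

The plasmid is intended for expressing the control sensor in cultured mammalian cells, typically alongside the functional dopamine sensors, to characterise them and check signal specificity.
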