Addgene plasmid #234411: pDisplay-GRAB-HaloDAmut-IRES-EGFP-CAAX
Purpose: Expresses the chemigenetic dopamine (DA) control sensor GRAB_HaloDAmut and a membrane-localized EGFP in mammalian cells
Depositing lab: Yulong Li. Depositing organization: Peking University. Publication: In vivo multiplex imaging of dynamic neurochemical networks with designed far-red dopamine sensors. Zheng Y, Cai R, Wang K, Zhang J, Zhuo Y, Dong H, Zhang Y, Wang Y, Deng F, Ji E, Cui Y, Fang S, Zhang X, Zhang K, Wang J, Li G, Miao X, Wang Z, Yang Y, Li S, Grimm J, Johnsson K, Schreiter E, Lavis L, Chen Z, Mu Y, Li Y. Science. 2025 Jun 5;388: 6751. doi: https://doi.org/10.1126/science.adt7705. PubMed 39763912.
Backbone
  Vector backbone: pDisplay
  Backbone manufacturer: Invitrogen
  Vector type: Mammalian Expression
Growth in bacteria
  Bacterial resistance: Ampicillin, 100 μg/mL
  Growth temperature: 37°C
  Growth strain: DH5alpha
  Copy number: High Copy
Gene/Insert
  Gene/Insert name: GPCR activation based chemigenetic dopamine (DA) control sensor GRAB_HaloDAmut (alt names: GRAB_HaloDAmut; HaloDAmut)
  Species: H. sapiens (human)
  Promoter: CMV
  Cloning method: Gibson Cloning
  Sequencing primers: 5′ ATGGGCGGTAGGCGTGTA; 3′ CCTCACATTGCCAAAAGACG
Terms and licenses: Academic/Nonprofit Terms; Industry Terms: Not Available to Industry
Depositor comments: Please visit https://doi.org/10.1101/2024.12.22.629999 for bioRxiv preprint.
How to cite: pDisplay-GRAB-HaloDAmut-IRES-EGFP-CAAX was a gift from Yulong Li (Addgene plasmid # 234411 ; http://n2t.net/addgene:234411 ; RRID:Addgene_234411)
